>Addgene plasmid #195920 | L1P5 | addgene full sequence | sequence record 387030 | Addgene NGS Result
ACCACAGAATCAGGGGATAACGCAGGAAAGAACATGAAGGCCTTGACAGGATATATTGGCGGGTAAACTA
AGTCGCTGTATGTGTTTGTTTGAGATCTCATGTGAGCAAAAGGCCAGCAAAAGGCCAGGAACCGTAAAAA
GGCCGCGTTGCTGGCGTTTTTCCATAGGCTCCGCCCCCCTGACGAGCATCACAAAAATCGACGCTCAAGT
CAGAGGTGGCGAAACCCGACAGGACTATAAAGATACCAGGCGTTTCCCCCTGGAAGCTCCCTCGTGCGCT
CTCCTGTTCCGACCCTGCCGCTTACCGGATACCTGTCCGCCTTTCTCCCTTCGGGAAGCGTGGCGCTTTC
TCATAGCTCACGCTGTAGGTATCTCAGTTCGGTGTAGGTCGTTCGCTCCAAGCTGGGCTGTGTGCACGAA
CCCCCCGTTCAGCCCGACCGCTGCGCCTTATCCGGTAACTATCGTCTTGAGTCCAACCCGGTAAGACACG
ACTTATCGCCACTGGCAGCAGCCACTGGTAACAGGATTAGCAGAGCGAGGTATGTAGGCGGTGCTACAGA
GTTCTTGAAGTGGTGGCCTAACTACGGCTACACTAGAAGAACAGTATTTGGTATCTGCGCTCTGCTGAAG
CCAGTTACCTTCGGAAGAAGAGTTGGTAGCTCTTGATCCGGCAAACAAACCACCGCTGGTAGCGGTGGTT
TTTTTGTTTGCAAGCAGCAGATTACGCGCAGAAAAAAAGGATCTCAAGAAGATCCTTTGATCTTTTCTAC
GGGGTCTGACGCTCAGTGGAACGAAAACTCACGTTAAGGGATTTTGGTCATGAGATTATCAAAAAGGATC
TTCACCTAGATCCTTTTAAATTAAAAATGAAGTTTTAAATCAATCTAAAGTACTGAGAGATCCCCTCATA
ATTTCCCCAAAGCGTAACCATGTGTGAATAAATTTTGAGCTAGTAGGGTTGCAGCCACGAGTAAGTCTTC
CCTTGTTATTGTGTAGCCAGAATGCCGCAAAACTTCCATGCCTAAGCGAACTGTTGAGAGTACGTTTCGA
TTTCTGACTGTGTTAGCCTGGAAGTGCTTGTCCCAACCTTGTTTCTGAGCATGAACGCCCGCAAGCCAAC
ATGTTAGTTGAAGCATCAGGGCGATTAGCAGCATGATATCAAAACGCTCTGAGCTGCTCGTTCGGCTATG
GCGTAGGCCTAGTCCGTAGGCAGGACTTTTCAAGTCTCGGAAGGTTTCTTCAATCTGCATTCGCTTCGAA
TAGATATTAACAAGTTGTTTGGGTGTTCGAATTTCAACAGGTAAGTTAGTTGCTAGAACCCATGGCTCCT
TTGCCGACGCTGAGTAGATTTTAGGTGACGGGTGGTGACAATGAGTCCGTGTCGAGCGCTGATTTTTTCG
GCCTTTAGAGCGAGATTTATACAATAGAATTTGGCATGAGATTGGATTGCTTTTAGTCAGCCTCTTATAG
CCTAAAGTCTTTGAGTGACTAGATGACATATCATGTAAGTTGCTGATAGGTTTCCAGTTTTCCGCTCCTA
GGTCTGCATATTGTACTTTTCCTCTTACTCGACTTAACCAGTACCAACCCAGCTTCTCAACGGATTTATA
CCATGGCACTTTAAAGCCAGCATCACTGACAATGAGCGGTGTGGTGTTACTCGGTAGAATGCTCGCAAGG
TCGGCTAGAAATTGGTCATGAGCTTTCTTTGAACATTGCTCTGAAAGCGGGAACGCTTTCTCATAAAGAG
TAACAGAACGACCGTGTAGTGCGACTGAAGCTCGCAATACCATAAGTCGTTTTTGCTCACGAATATCAGA
CCAGTCAACAAGTACAATGGGCATCGTATTGCCCGAACAGATAAAGCTAGCATGCCAACGGTATACAGCG
AGTCGCTCTTTGTGGAGGTGACGATTACCTAACAATCGGTCGATTCGTTTGATGTTATGTTTTGTTCTCG
CTTTGGTTGGCAGGTTACGGCCAAGTTCGGTAAGAGTGAGAGTTTTACAGTCAAGTAATGCGTGGCAAGC
CAACGTTAAGCTGTTGAGTCGTTTTAAGTGTAATTCGGGGCAGAATTGGTAAAGAGAGTCGTGTAAAATA
TCGAGTTCGCACATCTTGTTGTCTGATTATTGATTTTTCGCGAAACCATTTGATCATATGACAAGATGTG
TATCCACCTTAACTTAATGATTTTTACCAAAATCATTAGGGGATTCATCAGTCTAAAGTATATATGTGTA
ACATTGGTCTAGTGATTAGAAAAACTCATCGAGCATCAAATGAAACTGCAATTTATTCATATCAGGATTA
TCAATACCATATTTTTGAAAAAGCCGTTTCTGTAATGAAGGAGAAAACTCACCGAGGCAGTTCCATAGGA
TGGCAAGATCCTGGTATCGGTCTGCGATTCCGACTCGTCCAACATCAATACAACCTATTAATTTCCCCTC
GTCAAAAATAAGGTTATCAAGTGAGAAATCACCATGAGTGACGACTGAATCCGGTGAGAATGGCAAAAGT
TTATGCATTTCTTTCCAGACTTGTTCAACAGGCCAGCCATTACGCTCGTCATCAAAATCACTCGCATCAA
CCAAACCGTTATTCATTCGTGATTGCGCCTGAGCGAGACGAAATACGCGATCGCTGTTAAAAGGACAATT
ACAAACAGGAATCGAATGCAACCGGCGCAGGAACACTGCCAGCGCATCAACAATATTTTCACCTGAATCA
GGATATTCTTCTAATACCTGGAATGCTGTTTTCCCTGGGATCGCAGTGGTGAGTAACCATGCATCATCAG
GAGTACGGATAAAATGCTTGATGGTCGGAAGAGGCATAAATTCCGTCAGCCAGTTTAGTCTGACCATCTC
ATCTGTAACATCATTGGCAACGCTACCTTTGCCATGTTTCAGAAACAACTCTGGCGCATCGGGCTTCCCA
TACAATCGGTAGATTGTCGCACCTGATTGCCCGACATTATCGCGAGCCCATTTATACCCATATAAATCAG
CATCCATGTTGGAATTTAATCGCGGCCTTGAGCAAGACGTTTCCCGTTGAATATGGCTCATAACACCCCT
TGTATTACTGTTTATGTAAGCAGACAGTTTTATTGTTCATGATGATATATTTTTATCTTGTGCAATGTAA
CATCAGAGATTTTGAGACACAACGTGGCTTTGTTGAATAAATCGAACTTTTGCTGAGTTGAAGGATCAGA
TCACGCATCTTCCCGACAACGCAGACCGTTCCGTGGCAAAGCAAAAGTTCAAAATCACCAACTGGTCCAC
CTACAACAAAGCTCTCATCAACCGTGGCTCCCTCACTTTCTGGCTGGATGATGGGGCGATTCAGGCGATC
CCCATCCAACAGCCCGCCGTCGAGCGGGCTTTTTTATCCCCGGAAGCCTGTGGATAGAGGGTAGTTATCC
ACGTGAAACCGCTAATGCCCCGCAAAGCCTTGATTCACGGGGCTTTCCGGCCCGCTCCAAAAACTATCCA
CGTGAAATCGCTAATCAGGGTACGTGAAATCGCTAATCGGAGTACGTGAAATCGCTAATAAGGTCACGTG
AAATCGCTAATCAAAAAGGCACGTGAGAACGCTAATAGCCCTTTCAGATCAACAGCTTGCAAACACCCCT
CGCTCCGGCAAGTAGTTACAGCAAGTAGTATGTTCAATTAGCTTTTCAATTATGAATATATATATCAATT
ATTGGTCGCCCTTGGCTTGTGGACAATGCGCTACGCGCACCGGCTCCGCCCGTGGACAACCGCAAGCGGT
TGCCCACCGTCGAGCGCCTTTGCCCACAACCCGGCGGCCGGCCGCAACAGATCGTTTTATAAATTTTTTT
TTTTGAAAAAGAAAAAGCCCGAAAGGCGGCAACCTCTCGGGCTTCTGGATTTCCGATCCCCGGAATTAGA
TCTTGGCAGGATATATTGTGGTGTAACGTTATCGATCTGGATTTTAGTACTGGATTTTGGTTTTAGGAAT
TAGAAATTTTATTGATAGAAGTATTTTACAAATACAAATACATACTAAGGGTTTCTTATATGCTCAACAC
ATGAGCGAAACCCTATAAGAACCCTAATTTCCCTTATCGGGAAACTACTCACACATTATTTATGGAGAAA
ATAGAGAGAGATAGATTTGTAGAGAGAGACTGGTGATTTCAGCGTACCGAATTAATTCCTGAATCACTGC
GACCGGCCCTCCCGCGACCCAGCCGAGCGAGCTTAGCGAACTGTGGACGAGAACTGTGCCACCAAGCGTA
AGGCCGTTCTCTCGCATTTGCCTTGCTAGGCTCGCGCGAGTTGCTGGCTGAGGCGTTCTCGAAATCAGCT
CTTGTTCGGTCGGCATCTACTCTATTCCTTTGCCCTCGGACGAGTGCTGGGGCGTCGGTTTCCACTATCG
GCGAGTACTTCTACACAGCCATCGGTCCAGACGGCCGCGCTTCTGCGGGCGATTTGTGTACGCCCGACAG
TCCCGGCTCCGGATCGGACGATTGCGTCGCATCGACCCTGCGCCCAAGCTGCATCATCGAAATTGCCGTC
AACCAAGCTCTGATAGAGTTGGTCAAGACCAATGCGGAGCATATACGCCCGGAGCCTTGGCGATCCTGCA
AGCTCCGGATGCCTCCGCTCGAAGTAGCGCGTCTGCTGCTCCATACAAGCCAACCACGGCCTCCAGAAGA
AGATGTTGGCGACCTCGTATTGGGAATCCCCGAACATCGCCTCGCTCCAGTCAATGACCGCTGTTATGCG
GCCATTGTCCGTCAGGACATTGTTGGAGCCGAAATCCGCGTGCACGAGGTGCCGGACTTCGGGGCAGTCC
TCGGCCCAAAGCATCAGCTCATCGAGAGCCTGCGCGACGGACGCACTGACGGTGTCGTCCATCACAGTTT
GCCAGTGATACACATGGGGATCAGCAATCGCGCATATGAAATCACGCCATGTAGTGTATTGACCGATTCC
TTGCGGTCCGAATGGGCCGAACCCGCTCGTCTGGCTAAGATCGGCCGCAGCGATAGCATCCATAGCCTCC
GCGACCGGCTGAAGAACAGCGGGCAGTTCGGTTTCAGGCAGGTCTTGCAACGTGACACCCTGTGCACGGC
GGGAGATGCAATAGGTCAGGCTCTCGCTGAACTCCCCAATGTCAAGCACTTCCGGAATCGGGAGCGCGGC
CGATGCAAAGTGCCGATAAACATAACGATCTTTGTAGAAACCATCGGCGCAGCTATTTACCCGCAGGACA
TATCCACGCCCTCCTACATCGAAGCTGAAAGCACGAGATTCTTCGCCCTCCGAGAGCTGCATCAGGTCGG
AGACGCTGTCGAACTTTTCGATCAGAAACTTCTCGACAGACGTCGCGGTGAGTTCAGGCTTTTTCATAGG
GGGGATCAGCTTGGGCTGTCCTCTCCAAATGAAATGAACTTCCTTATATAGAGGAAGGGTCTTGCGAAGG
ATAGTGGGATTGTGCGTCATCCCTTACGTCAGTGGAGATGTCACATCAATCCACTTGCTTTGAAGACGTG
GTTGGAACGTCTTCTTTTTCCACGATGCTCCTCGTGGGTGGGGGTCCATCTTTGGGACCACTGTCGGCAG
AGGCATCTTGAATGATAGCCTTTCCTTTATCGCAATGATGGCATTTGTAGGAGCCACCTTCCTTTTCTAC
TGTCCTTTCGATGAAGTGACAGATAGCTGGGCAATGGAATCCGAGGAGGTTTCCCGAAATTACCCTTTGT
TGAAAAGTCTCAATAGCCCTTTGGTCTTCTGAGACTGTATCTTTGACATTTTTGGAGTAGGGGTACGATA
ACATTAACGCTTACAATTTCCATTCGCCATTCAGGCTGCGCAACTGTTGGGAAGGGCGATCGGTGCGGGC
CTCTTCGCTATTACGCCAGCTGGCGAAAGGGGGATGTGCTGCAAGGCGATTAAGTTGGGTAACGCCAGGG
TTTTCCCAGTCACGACGTTGTAAAACGACGGCCAGTGAATTGTAATACGACTCACTATAGGGCTTGGAGG
AGGAAGAAGAAGAGAGTTACTGAGAAGCTTCCTTTATACGAGAGAGATATTAAACGAAGTCGTATTTGTT
GGATATATGGGCCTTTATGTATTATACATAAGCCCATTTAGTTCTTATCTTTGACAGGCCCAATTATATG
GACACAGCTTGAAGATGGTTTAGCTGCTGCGAAAGACGAGCTCCGGTCTGATTTCTCGTTCTTCTGATTG
ATAGATCGCTCGGAACTTGGAAAGCAGCGTAATCGGTAAATTCTCGATCATTTCTTCAATTTCGAAACAT
TTTCCAATTGTATATTGAGAATCTCAAATCGAATTATTGTTTAGATCTTCTCTCTTTATTAGTCTAAGAA
TGGTAATAGTTTCTCTCTAGATTGGGACGGCACAAAGTTTCAGTTCTCCATTCTAATCATTTTTTAGAGG
CTAATGGGTCACCTTTGAATTATCTCAGAGGCGGAATTGAGTTTAAAGTTTGTAACTTTATCGTCTTTTG
TATTGATGGTGTCTATGGCAAAGGTGATTAACTGCAAAGGTATGCATTGTGTTTTATTCTGACTTTGTGT
ACATTTGTGTTTGATTGAAGGTAGGGAGTGGCAAAGGTGATTAACTGCAAAGGATTTGAGTTTTGGTGAG
GAATGGACACGTATGCCGGCGCTTATGATAGACAATCAAGAGAAAGAGAGAACTCTTCTGCCGCCTCTCC
AGCTACACAGAGATCTGCCAACGAGGATAAAGCTGCTGATTTACAAAGAGAGGTAGAGAGAGATGGGGGT
AGGTTTAGATTTGTGGGTCATTTCTCTGAGGCTCCTGGTACATCAGCCTTTGGTACTGCTGAACGGCCTG
AATTTGAAAGAATATTAAATGAGTGTCGGGCCGGTCGACTAAATATGATAATAGTTTATGATGTATCTAG
GTTCAGTAGACTCAAAGTTATGGATGCAATTCCGATCGTGAGCGAGCTACTTGCACTCGGTGTTACTATC
GTAAGTACACAAGAAGGTGTATTCAGGCAGGGTAATGTGATGGACCTTATACACCTTATTATGCGACTCG
ACGCTAGCCATAAAGAGTCATCACTGAAGAGTGCTAAAATCTTGGACACCAAGAACCTGCAAAGGGAGCT
TGGAGGCTATGTAGGAGGAAAAGCTCCGTATGGTTTCGAACTCGTGAGTGAGACAAAAGAGATTACCAGA
AATGGTAGGATGGTGAACGTGGTTATTAATAAGCTAGCTCATAGCACAACCCCTCTCACAGGGCCTTTTG
AGTTCGAACCTGACGTTATTAGATGGTGGTGGAGAGAGATCAAAACTCACAAACATCTTCCATTTAAGCC
AGGTAGCCAGGCTGCTATCCACCCTGGATCTATCACTGGGCTTTGTAAAAGGATGGATGCTGACGCAGTG
CCAACTCGAGGGGAAACAATCGGTAAGAAGACTGCATCTTCCGCTTGGGATCCCGCTACAGTTATGAGAA
TCCTTCGGGATCCGCGTATTGCTGGATTCGCCGCAGAAGTCATTTATAAGAAAAAACCTGATGGTACTCC
TACTACAAAAATCGAAGGTTATAGGATCCAAAGGGATCCTATTACTTTGCGTCCAGTTGAATTAGACTGT
GGACCGATCATCGAACCTGCCGAGTGGTACGAGTTGCAGGCCTGGCTTGATGGTAGAGGGCGTGGAAAGG
GTTTATCTCGGGGACAGGCAATTTTGTCAGCAATGGATAAGCTTTATTGTGAGTGTGGGGCTGTTATGAC
ATCAAAACGTGGAGAAGAGTCAATCAAGGATTCTTACAGGTGCAGACGTCGTAAAGTGGTGGACCCTTCT
GCTCCAGGACAGCATGAGGGTACATGCAACGTTTCTATGGCTGCTCTTGATAAATTTGTGGCCGAACGTA
TTTTCAACAAGATTAGACACGCTGAAGGGGATGAGGAAACTTTAGCTCTTCTTTGGGAGGCTGCCCGGCG
TTTTGGTAAGCTAACAGAGGCACCAGAAAAAAGTGGCGAAAGAGCTAATTTGGTAGCCGAAAGAGCAGAC
GCCTTGAATGCATTGGAAGAACTTTACGAAGATAGGGCTGCCGGAGCATATGATGGACCAGTTGGTCGGA
AGCATTTCAGGAAGCAACAAGCTGCACTAACTTTGAGACAGCAAGGCGCAGAGGAGCGACTCGCAGAGCT
TGAGGCCGCCGAGGCCCCAAAGCTTCCACTCGATCAATGGTTTCCTGAGGATGCCGACGCTGATCCTACA
GGTCCAAAGAGCTGGTGGGGAAGAGCTAGCGTAGACGATAAGAGAGTGTTTGTGGGTCTATTTGTTGACA
AGATTGTAGTTACTAAGTCCACTACGGGTCGAGGACAGGGCACTCCCATCGAAAAGAGAGCCAGTATTAC
CTGGGCAAAGCCTCCAACCGATGATGATGAAGACGATGCACAAGATGGTACCGAGGATGTGGCAGCACCA
AAAAAAAAGAGGAAGGTGTAAGCTTAGTACTATACTACAACATTTCCATATTTTTTTTAGATTGTTAGCT
AATTTCCCCTGGAGATAATTGTAAATTGTTTCAATGAGAGGAATATACAATACATAGATCGTAATTGATC
AATGCGTATTTGCATGTTGGTAAGAGACTCTTATCAAGAATCCCATCTCTTGCTTGCTTTTTTTTGTTGT
CTTCCCTTTGATAGGGTTTGTTTTTCTTGTTTCAGTGACTTTCTATGTTAAAAGATAATGTCAGTAAAAG
GATTTGGTTTTCTATTATTCTGAATCGATTACGGAAGATTCTTGCTTAATTCCAATCTATACAAGTATCG
TGAAATAATGACCGTTTATGTGATTAGGAGACGTGTTTCATTAATAAAATATAAGATCAATACATTGTTA
GTAGTGATAAACTATGTACAAATTGTATTGATTGTAAAAGAAACACAATAGGTTCCTTTTTTCTACAATA
TATTGTGACAGACTCTCTGTTTTAACGAATGAATTAAATTTGTCAACGAAAAAATTAAAGAATGATGTGA
TCACTTTGCACCTTGGTTCATCTTCAGAGGCTTCTGCATGTTCCATGCATTGAGGCTCTCTACGGTCACA
GGTTGTGAGCCGTTGTTAAAGACAAACAAATGCGCT
Features (pLannotate 1.2.2; 15 found; start..end, strand, type, name):
     44..68      +  misc_feature   RB T-DNA repeat: right border repeat from nopaline C58 T-DNA
    159..747     -  rep_origin     ori: high-copy-number ColE1/pMB1/pBR322/pUC origin of replication
   2106..2175    +  ncRNA          RNA-OUT: Accession: RF00240 - RNA-OUT
   2256..3071    -  CDS            KanR: aminoglycoside phosphotransferase; aph(3')-Ia; confers resistance to kanamycin in bacteria or G418 (Geneticin®) in eukaryotes
   3256..3357    +  CDS            TRA2_ECOLX (fragment): Protein predicted: Swiss-Prot protein existence level 4. Required for transposition of transposon Tn903. From Escherichia coli.
   3362..3797    +  rep_origin     pSa ori: origin of replication from bacterial plasmid pSa
   3924..3946    +  misc_feature   LB T-DNA repeat: left border repeat from nopaline C58 T-DNA (truncated)
   3954..4130    -  polyA_signal   CaMV poly(A) signal: cauliflower mosaic virus polyadenylation signal
   4180..4344    -  CDS            yokD (fragment): YOKD_BACSU - Experimental evidence at protein level: Swiss-Prot protein existence level 1. May contribute to antibiotic resistance. From Bacillus subtilis (strain 168).
   4365..5387    -  CDS            hph: KHYB_ECOLX - Experimental evidence at protein level: Swiss-Prot protein existence level 1. The aminoglycoside phosphotransferases achieve inactivation of their antibiotic substrates by phosphorylation. Only phosphorylates hygromycin and closely related compounds such as demethyl analogs and destomycin. From Escherichia coli.
   5407..5752    -  promoter       CaMV 35S promoter: strong constitutive promoter from cauliflower mosaic virus
   5409..5455    -  promoter       minimal CaMV 35S promoter: minimal 35S promoter from cauliflower mosaic virus
   5833..5990    -  CDS            lacZα (fragment): LacZα fragment of β-galactosidase; lacZ fragment
   5993..6011    +  promoter       T7 promoter: promoter for bacteriophage T7 RNA polymerase
   9034..56      -  CDS            CWINV2 (fragment) (across the origin): INV2_ARATH - Also known as BFRUCT2. Experimental evidence at transcript level: Swiss-Prot protein existence level 2. From Arabidopsis thaliana (Mouse-ear cress).
