[The description below was written by a language model from this plasmid's Addgene catalogue record and pLannotate feature annotations shown in this document.]
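Description:
L1P5 is a Level 1 plant expression plasmid built on the pGII-L1-Rep backbone, a pGreenII-style binary vector for T-DNA delivery into plants. The feature table shows nopaline C58 right and left border repeats, a high-copy ColE1/pUC-type origin for propagation in E. coli, and the pSa origin, which in this vector family supports replication in Agrobacterium. Bacterial selection is by kanamycin through an aph(3')-Ia gene. Within the T-DNA, next to the left border, is a plant selection cassette made up of the CaMV 35S promoter, the hygromycin phosphotransferase gene (hph) and the CaMV polyadenylation signal. A lacZα fragment and a T7 promoter remain as remnants of the cloning region.

The payload is a synthetic cassette of about 3.1 kb described as pPP2AA3-PhiC31-NLS-DST-tUBQ1. In it, the constitutive PP2AA3 promoter drives the PhiC31 serine integrase fused to a nuclear localisation signal, followed by a DST element (by general knowledge an mRNA-destabilising sequence, though the record does not define it) and the UBQ1 terminator. The automated annotation leaves this cassette essentially unlabelled. It presumably lies in the unannotated stretch between the T7 promoter and the right border, where only a short fragment match to an Arabidopsis gene was called.

The depositor notes a known IS4 transposon insertion in the backbone that is of no functional concern. It probably explains the sequenced plasmid being larger than backbone plus insert, and possibly the RNA-OUT annotation too. The plasmid belongs to an integrase toolbox for recording gene expression during plant development, where constitutive PhiC31 expression would switch a matching recombination target.
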