Addgene plasmid #195920: L1P5
Purpose: Level 1 PhiC31 cassette with constitutive promoter: pPP2AA3-PhiC31-NLS-DST-tUBQ1
Depositing lab: Jennifer Nemhauser. Depositing organization: University of Washington. Publication: An integrase toolbox to record gene-expression during plant development. Guiziou S, Maranas CJ, Chu JC, Nemhauser JL. Nat Commun. 2023 Apr 3;14(1):1844. doi: 10.1038/s41467-023-37607-5. PubMed 37012288.
Backbone
  Vector backbone: pGII-L1-Rep
  Backbone size w/o insert (bp): 4708
  Vector type: Plant Expression
  Selectable markers: Hygromycin
Growth in bacteria
  Bacterial resistance: Kanamycin, 50 μg/mL
  Growth temperature: 37°C
  Growth strain: DH5alpha
  Copy number: High Copy
Gene/Insert
  Gene/Insert name: pPP2AA3-PhiC31-NLS-DST-tUBQ1
  Species: Synthetic
  Insert size (bp): 3117
  Cloning method: Restriction Enzyme; 5′ cloning site Unknown (unknown if destroyed)
Terms and licenses: Academic/Nonprofit Terms; Industry Terms: Not Available to Industry
Depositor comments: IS4 Transposon present in plasmid backbone. This is a known insertion and is not of any functional concern.
How to cite: L1P5 was a gift from Jennifer Nemhauser (Addgene plasmid # 195920 ; http://n2t.net/addgene:195920 ; RRID:Addgene_195920)
